>Addgene plasmid #29079 | pEMS1164 | addgene partial sequence | sequence record 42433 | pEMS1307-fwd 5'-ccgcacgtctaagaaaccat-3'
AATTAATTCCGATCATATTCAATAACCCTTAATGAATTCGAGCTCTGCAGGCGTTACATAACTTACGGTA
AATGGCCCGCCTGGCTGACCGCCCAACGACCCCCGCCCATTGACGTCAATAATGACGTATGTTCCCATAG
TAACGCCAATAGGGACTTTCCATTGACGTCAATGGGTGGAGTATTTACGGTAAACTGCCCACTTGGCAGT
ACATCAAGTGTATCATATGCCAAGTACGCCCCCTATTGACGTCAATGACGGTAAATGGCCCGCCTGGCAT
TATGCCCAGTACATGACCTTATGGGACTTTCCTACTTGGCAGTACATCTACGTATTAGTCATCGCTATTA
ACATGGTCGAGGTGAGCCCCACGTTCTGCTTCACTCTCCCCATCTCCCCCCCCTCCCCACCCCCAATTTT
GTATTTATTTATTTTTTAATTATTTTGTGCAGCGATGG
