[The description below was written by a language model from this plasmid's Addgene catalogue record.]
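Description:
pEMS1164 is a large plasmid from the Pleiades Promoter Project, a collection built to develop and test compact promoters ("MiniPromoters") for selective gene expression in the brain. It is based on the pEMS1308 backbone, recorded at about 17.4 kb without the insert. It is maintained in E. coli as a high-copy plasmid under ampicillin selection. The record does not list the origin of replication or the other elements that account for the backbone's considerable size, and no feature table is available, so the architecture beyond the promoter and reporter cannot be described here.

The insert is a CAG promoter of roughly 1.6 kb, cloned by restriction digestion between SacI and MluI sites; whether those sites survive in the final construct is not recorded. CAG is a strong synthetic promoter that combines the cytomegalovirus early enhancer with chicken beta-actin promoter sequences, and it gives broad, high-level expression in mammalian cells. The backbone supplies an EGFP-Cre fusion, so the promoter is evidently placed to drive it. This fusion pairs a green fluorescent reporter with Cre recombinase, so promoter activity can be seen directly as fluorescence. It can also be read out through Cre-mediated recombination of loxP-flanked targets.

In a project aimed at cell-type-restricted promoters, a ubiquitous CAG-driven version of the reporter backbone would most plausibly act as a positive or ubiquitous-expression control for the candidate MiniPromoter constructs. The record does not state this purpose explicitly. It also does not say how the construct is delivered into cells or animals.
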