Addgene plasmid #29079: pEMS1164
Depositing lab: Elizabeth Simpson. Depositing organization: University of British Columbia. Publication: A regulatory toolbox of MiniPromoters to drive selective expression in the brain. Portales-Casamar E, Swanson DJ, Liu L, de Leeuw CN, Banks KG, Ho Sui SJ, Fulton DL, Ali J, Amirabbasi M, Arenillas DJ, Babyak N, Black SF, Bonaguro RJ, Brauer E, Candido TR, Castellarin M, Chen J, Chen Y, Cheng JC, Chopra V, Docking TR, Dreolini L, D'Souza CA, Flynn EK, Glenn R, Hatakka K, Hearty TG, Imanian B, Jiang S, Khorasan-zadeh S, Komljenovic I, Laprise S, Liao NY, Lim JS, Lithwick S, Liu F, Liu J, Lu M, McConechy M, McLeod AJ, Milisavljevic M, Mis J, O'Connor K, Palma B, Palmquist DL, Schmouth JF, Swanson MI, Tam B, Ticoll A, Turner JL, Varhol R, Vermeulen J, Watkins RF, Wilson G, Wong BK, Wong SH, Wong TY, Yang GS, Ypsilanti AR, Jones SJ, Holt RA, Goldowitz D, Wasserman WW, Simpson EM. Proc Natl Acad Sci U S A. 2010 Sep 21. 107(38):16589-94. 10.1073/pnas.1009158107 PubMed 20807748.
Backbone
  Vector backbone: pEMS1308
  Backbone size w/o insert (bp): 17371
  Vector type: Pleiades Promoter Project [sic, Pleaides Plieades]
Growth in bacteria
  Bacterial resistance: Ampicillin, 100 μg/mL
  Growth temperature: 37°C
  Growth strain: DH5alpha
  Growth instructions: DH10B
  Copy number: High Copy
Gene/Insert
  Gene/Insert name: CAG promoter
  Insert size (bp): 1627
  Tag / fusion protein: EGFP-Cre (C terminal on backbone)
  Cloning method: Restriction Enzyme; 5′ cloning site SacI (unknown if destroyed); 3′ cloning site MluI (unknown if destroyed)
  Sequencing primers: 5′ Unknown
Terms and licenses: Academic/Nonprofit Terms; Industry Terms: Not Available to Industry
How to cite: pEMS1164 was a gift from Elizabeth Simpson (Addgene plasmid # 29079 ; http://n2t.net/addgene:29079 ; RRID:Addgene_29079)
